>Addgene plasmid #49597 | EGFP-Rab18S22N | depositor full sequence | sequence record 74239 | EGFP-Rab18S22N sequence 5331 bps
TAGTTATTAATAGTAATCAATTACGGGGTCATTAGTTCATAGCCCATATATGGAGTTCCGCGTTACATAA
CTTACGGTAAATGGCCCGCCTGGCTGACCGCCCAACGACCCCCGCCCATTGACGTCAATAATGACGTATG
TTCCCATAGTAACGCCAATAGGGACTTTCCATTGACGTCAATGGGTGGAGTATTTACGGTAAACTGCCCA
CTTGGCAGTACATCAAGTGTATCATATGCCAAGTACGCCCCCTATTGACGTCAATGACGGTAAATGGCCC
GCCTGGCATTATGCCCAGTACATGACCTTATGGGACTTTCCTACTTGGCAGTACATCTACGTATTAGTCA
TCGCTATTACCATGGTGATGCGGTTTTGGCAGTACATCAATGGGCGTGGATAGCGGTTTGACTCACGGGG
ATTTCCAAGTCTCCACCCCATTGACGTCAATGGGAGTTTGTTTTGGCACCAAAATCAACGGGACTTTCCA
AAATGTCGTAACAACTCCGCCCCATTGACGCAAATGGGCGGTAGGCGTGTACGGTGGGAGGTCTATATAA
GCAGAGCTGGTTTAGTGAACCGTCAGATCCGCTAGCGCTACCGGTCGCCACCATGGTGAGCAAGGGCGAG
GAGCTGTTCACCGGGGTGGTGCCCATCCTGGTCGAGCTGGACGGCGACGTAAACGGCCACAAGTTCAGCG
TGTCCGGCGAGGGCGAGGGCGATGCCACCTACGGCAAGCTGACCCTGAAGTTCATCTGCACCACCGGCAA
GCTGCCCGTGCCCTGGCCCACCCTCGTGACCACCCTGACCTACGGCGTGCAGTGCTTCAGCCGCTACCCC
GACCACATGAAGCAGCACGACTTCTTCAAGTCCGCCATGCCCGAAGGCTACGTCCAGGAGCGCACCATCT
TCTTCAAGGACGACGGCAACTACAAGACCCGCGCCGAGGTGAAGTTCGAGGGCGACACCCTGGTGAACCG
CATCGAGCTGAAGGGCATCGACTTCAAGGAGGACGGCAACATCCTGGGGCACAAGCTGGAGTACAACTAC
AACAGCCACAACGTCTATATCATGGCCGACAAGCAGAAGAACGGCATCAAGGTGAACTTCAAGATCCGCC
ACAACATCGAGGACGGCAGCGTGCAGCTCGCCGACCACTACCAGCAGAACACCCCCATCGGCGACGGCCC
CGTGCTGCTGCCCGACAACCACTACCTGAGCACCCAGTCCGCCCTGAGCAAAGACCCCAACGAGAAGCGC
GATCACATGGTCCTGCTGGAGTTCGTGACCGCCGCCGGGATCACTCTCGGCATGGACGAGCTGTACAAGT
CCGGACTCAGATCCACCATGGACGAGGACGTGCTAACCACCCTGAAGATCCTCATCATCGGCGAGAGTGG
GGTGGGCAAGAACAGCCTGCTCTTGAGGTTCACAGATGATACGTTTGATCCAGAACTTGCAGCAACAATA
GGTGTTGACTTTAAGGTGAAAACAATTTCAGTGGATGGAAATAAGGCTAAACTTGCAATATGGGATACTG
CTGGTCAAGAGAGGTTTAGAACATTAACTCCCAGCTATTATAGAGGTGCACAGGGTGTTATATTAGTTTA
TGATGTCACAAGAAGAGATACATTTGTTAAACTGGATAATTGGTTAAATGAATTGGAAACATACTGTACA
AGAAATGACATAGTAAACATGCTAGTTGGAAATAAAATCGATAAGGAAAATCGTGAAGTCGATAGAAATG
AAGGCCTGAAATTTGCACGAAAGCATTCCATGTTATTTATAGAGGCAAGTGCAAAAACCTGTGATGGTGT
ACAATGTGCCTTTGAAGAACTTGTTGAAAAGATCATTCAGACCCCTGGACTGTGGGAAAGTGAGAACCAG
AATAAAGGAGTCAAACTGTCACACAGGGAAGAAGGCCAAGGAGGAGGAGCCTGTGGTGGTTATTGCTCTG
TGTTATAACTCGACGGTACCGCGGGCCCGGGATCCACCGGATCTAGATAACTGATCATAATCAGCCATAC
CACATTTGTAGAGGTTTTACTTGCTTTAAAAAACCTCCCACACCTCCCCCTGAACCTGAAACATAAAATG
AATGCAATTGTTGTTGTTAACTTGTTTATTGCAGCTTATAATGGTTACAAATAAAGCAATAGCATCACAA
ATTTCACAAATAAAGCATTTTTTTCACTGCATTCTAGTTGTGGTTTGTCCAAACTCATCAATGTATCTTA
ACGCGTAAATTGTAAGCGTTAATATTTTGTTAAAATTCGCGTTAAATTTTTGTTAAATCAGCTCATTTTT
TAACCAATAGGCCGAAATCGGCAAAATCCCTTATAAATCAAAAGAATAGACCGAGATAGGGT
[37 nt withheld, positions 2373-2409]
AAAGAACGTGGACTCCAACGTCAAAGG
[49 nt withheld, positions 2437-2485]
T
[91 nt withheld, positions 2487-2577]
G
[124 nt withheld, positions 2579-2702]
CAGGTGGCACTTTTCGGGGAAATGTGCGCGGAACCCCTATTTGTTTATTTTTCTAAATACATTCAAATAT
GTATCCGCTCATGAGACAATAACCCTGATAAATGCTTCAATAATATTGAAAAAGGAAGAGTCCTGAGGCG
GAAAGAACCAGCTGTGGAATGTGTGTCAGTTAGGGTGTGGAAAGTCCCCAGGCTCCCCAGCAGGCAGAAG
TATGCAAAGCATGCATCTCAATTAGTCAGCAACCAGGTGTGGAAAGTCCCCAGGCTCCCCAGCAGGCAGA
AGTATGCAAAGCATGCATCTCAATTAGTCAGCAACCATAGTCCCGCCCCTAACTCCGCCCATCCCGCCCC
TAACTCCGCCCAGTTCCGCCCATTCTCCGCCCCATGGCTGACTAATTTTTTTTATTTATGCAGAGGCCGA
GGCCGCCTCGGCCTCTGAGCTATTCCAGAAGTAGTGAGGAGGCTTTTTTGGAGGCCTAGGCTTTTGCAAA
GATCGATCAAGAGACAGGATGAGGATCGTTTCGCATGATTGAACAAGATGGATTGCACGCAGGTTCTCCG
GCCGCTTGGGTGGAGAGGCTATTCGGCTATGACTGGGCACAACAGACAATCGGCTGCTCTGATGCCGCCG
TGTTCCGGCTGTCAGCGCAGGGGCGCCCGGTTCTTTTTGTCAAGACCGACCTGTCCGGTGCCCTGAATGA
ACTGCAAGACGAGGCAGCGCGGCTATCGTGGCTGGCCACGACGGGCGTTCCTTGCGCAGCTGTGCTCGAC
GTTGTCACTGAAGCGGGAAGGGACTGGCTGCTATTGGGCGAAGTGCCGGGGCAGGATCTCCTGTCATCTC
ACCTTGCTCCTGCCGAGAAAGTATCCATCATGGCTGATGCAATGCGGCGGCTGCATACGCTTGATCCGGC
TACCTGCCCATTCGACCACCAAGCGAAACATCGCATCGAGCGAGCACGTACTCGGATGGAAGCCGGTCTT
GTCGATCAGGATGATCTGGACGAAGAGCATCAGGGGCTCGCGCCAGCCGAACTGTTCGCCAGGCTCAAGG
CGAGCATGCCCGACGGCGAGGATCTCGTCGTGACCCATGGCGATGCCTGCTTGCCGAATATCATGGTGGA
AAATGGCCGCTTTTCTGGATTCATCGACTGTGGCCGGCTGGGTGTGGCGGACCGCTATCAGGACATAGCG
TTGGCTACCCGTGATATTGCTGAAGAGCTTGGCGGCGAATGGGCTGACCGCTTCCTCGTGCTTTACGGTA
TCGCCGCTCCCGATTCGCAGCGCATCGCCTTCTATCGCCTTCTTGACGAGTTCTTCTGAGCGGGACTCTG
GGGTTCGAAATGACCGACCAAGCGACGCCCAACCTGCCATCACGAGATTTCGATTCCACCGCCGCCTTCT
ATGAAAGGTTGGGCTTCGGAATCGTTTTCCGGGACGCCGGCTGGATGATCCTCCAGCGCGGGGATCTCAT
GCTGGAGTTCTTCGCCCACCCTAGGGGGAGGCTAACTGAAACACGGAAGGAGACAATACCGGAAGGAACC
CGCGCTATGACGGCAATAAAAAGACAGAATAAAACGCACGGTGTTGGGTCGTTTGTTCATAAACGCGGGG
TTCGGTCCCAGGGCTGGCACTCTGTCGATACCCCACCGAGACCCCATTGGGGCCAATACGCCCGCGTTTC
TTCCTTTTCCCCACCCCACCCCCCAAGTTCGGGTGAAGGCCCAGGGCTCGCAGCCAACGTCGGGGCGGCA
GGCCCTGCCATAGCCTCAGGTTACTCATATATACTTTAGATTGATTTAAAACTTCATTTTTAATTTAAAA
GGATCTAGGTGAAGATCCTTTTTGATAATCTCATGACCAAAATCCCTTAACGTGAGTTTTCGTTCCACTG
AGCGTCAGACCCCGTAGAAAAGATCAAAGGATCTTCTTGAGATCCTTTTTTTCTGCGCGTAATCTGCTGC
TTGCAAACAAAAAAACCACCGCTACCAGCGGTGGTTTGTTTGCCGGATCAAGAGCTACCAACTCTTTTTC
CGAAGGTAACTGGCTTCAGCAGAGCGCAGATACCAAATACTGTCCTTCTAGTGTAGCCGTAGTTAGGCCA
CCACTTCAAGAACTCTGTAGCACCGCCTACATACCTCGCTCTGCTAATCCTGTTACCAGTGGCTGCTGCC
AGTGGCGATAAGTCGTGTCTTACCGGGTTGGACTCAAGACGATAGTTACCGGATAAGGCGCAGCGGTCGG
GCTGAACGGGGGGTTCGTGCACACAGCCCAGCTTGGAGCGAACGACCTACACCGAACTGAGATACCTACA
GCGTGAGCTATGAGAAAGCGCCACGCTTCCCGAAGGGAGAAAGGCGGACAGGTATCCGGTAAGCGGCAGG
GTCGGAACAGGAGAGCGCACGAGGGAGCTTCCAGGGGGAAACGCCTGGTATCTTTATAGTCCTGTCGGGT
TTCGCCACCTCTGACTTGAGCGTCGATTTTTGTGATGCTCGTCAGGGGGGCGGAGCCTATGGAAAAACGC
CAGCAACGCGGCCTTTTTACGGTTCCTGGCCTTTTGCTGGCCTTTTGCTCACATGTTCTTTCCTGCGTTA
TCCCCTGATTCTGTGGATAACCGTATTACCGCCATGCAT
Features (pLannotate 1.2.2; 15 found; start..end, strand, type, name):
     61..364     +  enhancer       CMV enhancer: human cytomegalovirus immediate early enhancer
    365..568     +  promoter       CMV promoter: human cytomegalovirus (CMV) immediate early promoter
    613..1329    +  CDS            EGFP: EGFP is a basic (constitutively fluorescent) green fluorescent protein published in 1996, derived from Aequorea victoria. It is reported to be a rapidly-maturing weak dimer with moderate acid sensitivity.
   1348..1965    +  CDS            RAB18: RAB18_HUMAN - Experimental evidence at protein level: Swiss-Prot protein existence level 1. Required for the localization of ZFYVE1 to lipid droplets and for its function in mediating the formation of endoplasmic reticulum- lipid droplets (ER-LD) contacts (PubMed:30970241). Plays a role in apical endocytosis/recycling (By similarity). Plays a key role in eye and brain development and neurodegeneration (PubMed:21473985). From Homo sapiens (Human).
   1970..1995    +  misc_feature   MCS (fragment): multiple cloning site
   2012..2096    +  CDS            large T antigen (fragment): large T antigen from SV40 (simian virus 40)
   2119..2240    +  polyA_signal   SV40 poly(A) signal: SV40 polyadenylation signal
   2274..2702    -  rep_origin     f1 ori (sequence partly withheld): f1 bacteriophage origin of replication; arrow indicates direction of (+) strand synthesis
   2729..2833    +  promoter       AmpR promoter: bla
   2835..3192    +  promoter       SV40 promoter: SV40 enhancer and early promoter
   3227..4021    +  CDS            NeoR/KanR: aminoglycoside phosphotransferase from Tn5; aph(3')-II (or nptII); confers resistance to neomycin, kanamycin, and G418 (Geneticin®)
   4042..4194    +  CDS            ble (fragment): BLE_KLEPN - Experimental evidence at protein level: Swiss-Prot protein existence level 1. Binding protein with a strong affinity to the bleomycin family of antibiotics. Binds to CL990; an antimitotic-antibiotic compound. From Klebsiella pneumoniae.
   4253..4300    +  polyA_signal   HSV TK poly(A) signal: herpes simplex virus thymidine kinase polyadenylation signal (Cole and Stacy, 1985)
   4391..4407    -  polyA_signal   bGH poly(A) signal (fragment): bovine growth hormone polyadenylation signal
   4629..5217    +  rep_origin     ori: high-copy-number ColE1/pMB1/pBR322/pUC origin of replication
