[The description below was written by a language model from this plasmid's Addgene catalogue record and pLannotate feature annotations shown in this document.]
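Description:
EGFP-Rab18S22N is a mammalian expression plasmid of about 5.3 kb, built on the Clontech EGFP C1 backbone, that produces human RAB18 carrying a serine 22 to asparagine substitution, fused at its N terminus to EGFP. Transcription is driven by the human cytomegalovirus immediate early enhancer and promoter. The EGFP coding sequence lies directly upstream of the roughly 600 bp RAB18 open reading frame, so the two are translated as a single green fluorescent fusion protein, and the transcript is terminated by the SV40 polyadenylation signal. The Rab18 fragment was taken from a commercially sourced cDNA plasmid and inserted by restriction cloning through compatible-end junctions (BamHI/BglII at the 5′ end and XhoI/SalI at the 3′ end), which destroyed the sites at both ends; a remnant of the multiple cloning site remains downstream of the insert.

The plasmid replicates at high copy number in E. coli from a ColE1/pUC-type origin and also carries an f1 phage origin. A single Tn5 aminoglycoside phosphotransferase gene (NeoR/KanR) serves both hosts. A bacterial bla-type promoter drives it for kanamycin selection in bacteria, and the adjacent SV40 enhancer/early promoter, paired with the HSV TK polyadenylation signal, drives it for G418 selection of stably transfected mammalian cells. The short large T antigen, ble and bGH poly(A) fragments in the annotation appear to be backbone remnants rather than functional elements.

The stated purpose is simply expression of EGFP-Rab18S22N in mammalian cells. In Rab GTPases generally, a serine-to-asparagine change at this conserved nucleotide-binding position is used to favour the GDP-bound, inactive and often dominant-negative state, although the record does not characterise the mutant. The construct lends itself to imaging the localisation of the tagged mutant in transfected cells.
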