Addgene plasmid #49597: EGFP-Rab18S22N
Purpose: expresses EGFP-Rab18S22N in mammalian cells
Depositing lab: Marci Scidmore. Depositing organization: Cornell University.
Backbone
  Vector backbone: EGFP C1
  Backbone manufacturer: Clontech
  Backbone size w/o insert (bp): 4700
  Total vector size (bp): 5300
  Vector type: Mammalian Expression
  Selectable markers: Neomycin (select with G418)
Growth in bacteria
  Bacterial resistance: Kanamycin, 50 μg/mL
  Growth temperature: 37°C
  Growth strain: DH5alpha
  Copy number: High Copy
Gene/Insert
  Gene/Insert name: Rab18S22N
  Species: H. sapiens (human)
  Insert size (bp): 600
  Mutation: Serine 22 to Asparagine
  GenBank ID: AF498950
  Entrez Gene: RAB18 (a.k.a. RAB18LI1, WARBM3)
  Promoter: CMV
  Tag / fusion protein: EGFP (N terminal on insert)
  Cloning method: Restriction Enzyme; 5′ cloning site BamHI/BglII (destroyed during cloning); 3′ cloning site XhoI/SalI (destroyed during cloning)
  Sequencing primers: 5′ EGFP C (CATGGTCCTGCTGGAGTTCGTG)
Resource information
  A portion of this plasmid was derived from a plasmid made by: Rab18 derived from pDNA3.1+Rab18 purchased from Missours S&T cDNA Resource Center
Terms and licenses: Academic/Nonprofit Terms; Industry Terms: Not Available to Industry
How to cite: EGFP-Rab18S22N was a gift from Marci Scidmore (Addgene plasmid # 49597)
