>Addgene plasmid #49597 | EGFP-Rab18S22N | addgene partial sequence | sequence record 76317 | EGFP-C 5'-CATGGTCCTGCTGGAGTTCGTG-3'
CTCTCGGCATGGACGAGCTGTACAAGTCCGGACTCAGATCCACCATGGACGAGGACGTGCTAACCACCCT
GAAGATCCTCATCATCGGCGAGAGTGGGGTGGGCAAGAACAGCCTGCTCTTGAGGTTCACAGATGATACG
TTTGATCCAGAACTTGCAGCAACAATAGGTGTTGACTTTAAGGTGAAAACAATTTCAGTGGATGGAAATA
AGGCTAAACTTGCAATATGGGATACTGCTGGTCAAGAGAGGTTTAGAACATTAACTCCCAGCTATTATAG
AGGTGCACAGGGTGTTATATTAGTTTATGATGTCACAAGAAGAGATACATTTGTTAAACTGGATAATTGG
TTAAATGAATTGGAAACATACTGTACAAGAAATGACATAGTAAACATGCTAGTTGGAAATAAAATCGATA
AGGAAAATCGTGAAGTCGATAGAAATGAAGGCCTGAAATTTGCACGAAAGCATTCCATGTTATTTATAGA
GGCAAGTGCAAAAACCTGTGATGGTGTACAATGTGCCTTTGAAGAACTTGTTGAAAAGATCATTCAGACC
CCTGGACTGTGGGAAAGTGAGAACCAGAATAAAGGAGTCAAACTGTCACACAGGGAAGAAGGCCAAGGAG
GAGGAGCCTGTGGTGGTTATTGCTCTGTGTTATAACTCGACGGTACCGCGGGCCCGGGATCCACCGGATC
TAGATAACTGATCATAATCAGCCATACCACATTTGTAGAGGTTTTACTTGCTTTAAAAAACCTCCCACAC
CTCCCCCTGAACCTGAAACATAAAATGAATGCAATTGTTGTTGTTAACTTGTTTATTGCAGCTTATAATG
GTTACAAATAAAGCAATAGCATCACAAATTTCACAAATAAAGCATTTTTTTCACTGCATTCTAGTTGTGG
TTTGTCCAAACTCATCAATGTATCTTAACGCGTAAATTGTAAGCGTTAATATTTTGTTAAAATTCGCGTT
AAATTTTTG
